>Addgene plasmid #77684 | PIP4K2C gRNA (BRDN0001144940) | addgene full sequence | sequence record 188234 | Addgene Assembled Sequence
CCCGGGTGCAAAGATGGATAAAGTTTTAAACAGAGAGGAATCTTTGCAGCTAATGGACCTTCTAGGTCTT
GAAAGGAGTGGGAATTGGCTCCGGTGCCCGTCAGTGGGCAGAGCGCACATCGCCCACAGTCCCCGAGAAG
TTGGGGGGAGGGGTCGGCAATTGATCCGGTGCCTAGAGAAGGTGGCGCGGGGTAAACTGGGAAAGTGATG
TCGTGTACTGGCTCCGCCTTTTTCCCGAGGGTGGGGGAGAACCGTATATAAGTGCAGTAGTCGCCGTGAA
CGTTCTTTTTCGCAACGGGTTTGCCGCCAGAACACAGGTAAGTGCCGTGTGTGGTTCCCGCGGGCCTGGC
CTCTTTACGGGTTATGGCCCTTGCGTGCCTTGAATTACTTCCACCTGGCTGCAGTACGTGATTCTTGATC
CCGAGCTTCGGGTTGGAAGTGGGTGGGAGAGTTCGAGGCCTTGCGCTTAAGGAGCCCCTTCGCCTCGTGC
TTGAGTTGAGGCCTGGCCTGGGCGCTGGGGCCGCCGCGTGCGAATCTGGTGGCACCTTCGCGCCTGTCTC
GCTGCTTTCGATAAGTCTCTAGCCATTTAAAATTTTTGATGACCTGCTGCGACGCTTTTTTTCTGGCAAG
ATAGTCTTGTAAATGCGGGCCAAGATCTGCACACTGGTATTTCGGTTTTTGGGGCCGCGGGCGGCGACGG
GGCCCGTGCGTCCCAGCGCACATGTTCGGCGAGGCGGGGCCTGCGAGCGCGGCCACCGAGAATCGGACGG
GGGTAGTCTCAAGCTGGCCGGCCTGCTCTGGTGCCTGGCCTCGCGCCGCCGTGTATCGCCCCGCCCTGGG
CGGCAAGGCTGGCCCGGTCGGCACCAGTTGCGTGAGCGGAAAGATGGCCGCTTCCCGGCCCTGCTGCAGG
GAGCTCAAAATGGAGGACGCGGCGCTCGGGAGAGCGGGCGGGTGAGTCACCCACACAAAGGAAAAGGGCC
TTTCCGTCCTCAGCCGTCGCTTCATGTGACTCCACGGAGTACCGGGCGCCGTCCAGGCACCTCGATTAGT
TCTCGAGCTTTTGGAGTACGTCGTCTTTAGGTTGGGGGGAGGGGTTTTATGCGATGGAGTTTCCCCACAC
TGAGTGGGTGGAGACTGAAGTTAGGCCAGCTTGGCACTTGATGTAATTCTCCTTGGAATTTGCCCTTTTT
GAGTTTGGATCTTGGTTCATTCTCAAGCCTCAGACAGTGGTTCAAAGTTTTTTTCTTCCATTTCAGGTGT
CGTGACGTACGGCCACCATGACCGAGTACAAGCCCACGGTGCGCCTCGCCACCCGCGACGACGTCCCCAG
GGCCGTACGCACCCTCGCCGCCGCGTTCGCCGACTACCCCGCCACGCGCCACACCGTCGATCCGGACCGC
CACATCGAGCGGGTCACCGAGCTGCAAGAACTCTTCCTCACGCGCGTCGGGCTCGACATCGGCAAGGTGT
GGGTCGCGGACGACGGCGCCGCCGTGGCGGTCTGGACCACGCCGGAGAGCGTCGAAGCGGGGGCGGTGTT
CGCCGAGATCGGCCCGCGCATGGCCGAGTTGAGCGGTTCCCGGCTGGCCGCGCAGCAACAGATGGAAGGC
CTCCTGGCGCCGCACCGGCCCAAGGAGCCCGCGTGGTTCCTGGCCACCGTCGGAGTCTCGCCCGACCACC
AGGGCAAGGGTCTGGGCAGCGCCGTCGTGCTCCCCGGAGTGGAGGCGGCCGAGCGCGCCGGGGTGCCCGC
CTTCCTGGAGACCTCCGCGCCCCGCAACCTCCCCTTCTACGAGCGGCTCGGCTTCACCGTCACCGCCGAC
GTCGAGGTGCCCGAAGGACCGCGCACCTGGTGCATGACCCGCAAGCCCGGTGCCTGAACGCGTTAAGTCG
ACAATCAACCTCTGGATTACAAAATTTGTGAAAGATTGACTGGTATTCTTAACTATGTTGCTCCTTTTAC
GCTATGTGGATACGCTGCTTTAATGCCTTTGTATCATGCTATTGCTTCCCGTATGGCTTTCATTTTCTCC
TCCTTGTATAAATCCTGGTTGCTGTCTCTTTATGAGGAGTTGTGGCCCGTTGTCAGGCAACGTGGCGTGG
TGTGCACTGTGTTTGCTGACGCAACCCCCACTGGTTGGGGCATTGCCACCACCTGTCAGCTCCTTTCCGG
GACTTTCGCTTTCCCCCTCCCTATTGCCACGGCGGAACTCATCGCCGCCTGCCTTGCCCGCTGCTGGACA
GGGGCTCGGCTGTTGGGCACTGACAATTCCGTGGTGTTGTCGGGGAAATCATCGTCCTTTCCTTGGCTGC
TCGCCTGTGTTGCCACCTGGATTCTGCGCGGGACGTCCTTCTGCTACGTCCCTTCGGCCCTCAATCCAGC
GGACCTTCCTTCCCGCGGCCTGCTGCCGGCTCTGCGGCCTCTTCCGCGTCTTCGCCTTCGCCCTCAGACG
AGTCGGATCTCCCTTTGGGCCGCCTCCCCGCGTCGACTTTAAGACCAATGACTTACAAGGCAGCTGTAGA
TCTTAGCCACTTTTTAAAAGAAAAGGGGGGACTGGAAGGGCTAATTCACTCCCAACGAAGACAAGATCTG
CTTTTTGCTTGTACTGGGTCTCTCTGGTTAGACCAGATCTGAGCCTGGGAGCTCTCTGGCTAACTAGGGA
ACCCACTGCTTAAGCCTCAATAAAGCTTGCCTTGAGTGCTTCAAGTAGTGTGTGCCCGTCTGTTGTGTGA
CTCTGGTAACTAGAGATCCCTCAGACCCTTTTAGTCAGTGTGGAAAATCTCTAGCAGTACGTATAGTAGT
TCATGTCATCTTATTATTCAGTATTTATAACTTGCAAAGAAATGAATATCAGAGAGTGAGAGGAACTTGT
TTATTGCAGCTTATAATGGTTACAAATAAAGCAATAGCATCACAAATTTCACAAATAAAGCATTTTTTTC
ACTGCATTCTAGTTGTGGTTTGTCCAAACTCATCAATGTATCTTATCATGTCTGGCTCTAGCTATCCCGC
CCCTAACTCCGCCCATCCCGCCCCTAACTCCGCCCAGTTCCGCCCATTCTCCGCCCCATGGCTGACTAAT
TTTTTTTATTTATGCAGAGGCCGAGGCCGCCTCGGCCTCTGAGCTATTCCAGAAGTAGTGAGGAGGCTTT
TTTGGAGGCCTAGGGACGTACCCAATTCGCCCTATAGTGAGTCGTATTACGCGCGCTCACTGGCCGTCGT
TTTACAACGTCGTGACTGGGAAAACCCTGGCGTTACCCAACTTAATCGCCTTGCAGCACATCCCCCTTTC
GCCAGCTGGCGTAATAGCGAAGAGGCCCGCACCGATCGCCCTTCCCAACAGTTGCGCAGCCTGAATGGCG
AATGGG
[124 nt withheld, positions 3367-3490]
C
[91 nt withheld, positions 3492-3582]
A
[49 nt withheld, positions 3584-3632]
CCTTTGACGTTGGAGTCCACGTTCTTT
[37 nt withheld, positions 3660-3696]
ACCCTATCTCGGTCTATTCTTTTGATTTATAAGGGATTTTGCCGATTTCGGCCTATTGGTTAAAAAATGA
GCTGATTTAACAAAAATTTAACGCGAATTTTAACAAAATATTAACGCTTACAATTTAGGTGGCACTTTTC
GGGGAAATGTGCGCGGAACCCCTATTTGTTTATTTTTCTAAATACATTCAAATATGTATCCGCTCATGAG
ACAATAACCCTGATAAATGCTTCAATAATATTGAAAAAGGAAGAGTATGAGTATTCAACATTTCCGTGTC
GCCCTTATTCCCTTTTTTGCGGCATTTTGCCTTCCTGTTTTTGCTCACCCAGAAACGCTGGTGAAAGTAA
AAGATGCTGAAGATCAGTTGGGTGCACGAGTGGGTTACATCGAACTGGATCTCAACAGCGGTAAGATCCT
TGAGAGTTTTCGCCCCGAAGAACGTTTTCCAATGATGAGCACTTTTAAAGTTCTGCTATGTGGCGCGGTA
TTATCCCGTATTGACGCCGGGCAAGAGCAACTCGGTCGCCGCATACACTATTCTCAGAATGACTTGGTTG
AGTACTCACCAGTCACAGAAAAGCATCTTACGGATGGCATGACAGTAAGAGAATTATGCAGTGCTGCCAT
AACCATGAGTGATAACACTGCGGCCAACTTACTTCTGACAACGATCGGAGGACCGAAGGAGCTAACCGCT
TTTTTGCACAACATGGGGGATCATGTAACTCGCCTTGATCGTTGGGAACCGGAGCTGAATGAAGCCATAC
CAAACGACGAGCGTGACACCACGATGCCTGTAGCAATGGCAACAACGTTGCGCAAACTATTAACTGGCGA
ACTACTTACTCTAGCTTCCCGGCAACAATTAATAGACTGGATGGAGGCGGATAAAGTTGCAGGACCACTT
CTGCGCTCGGCCCTTCCGGCTGGCTGGTTTATTGCTGATAAATCTGGAGCCGGTGAGCGTGGGTCTCGCG
GTATCATTGCAGCACTGGGGCCAGATGGTAAGCCCTCCCGTATCGTAGTTATCTACACGACGGGGAGTCA
GGCAACTATGGATGAACGAAATAGACAGATCGCTGAGATAGGTGCCTCACTGATTAAGCATTGGTAACTG
TCAGACCAAGTTTACTCATATATACTTTAGATTGATTTAAAACTTCATTTTTAATTTAAAAGGATCTAGG
TGAAGATCCTTTTTGATAATCTCATGACCAAAATCCCTTAACGTGAGTTTTCGTTCCACTGAGCGTCAGA
CCCCGTAGAAAAGATCAAAGGATCTTCTTGAGATCCTTTTTTTCTGCGCGTAATCTGCTGCTTGCAAACA
AAAAAACCACCGCTACCAGCGGTGGTTTGTTTGCCGGATCAAGAGCTACCAACTCTTTTTCCGAAGGTAA
CTGGCTTCAGCAGAGCGCAGATACCAAATACTGTTCTTCTAGTGTAGCCGTAGTTAGGCCACCACTTCAA
GAACTCTGTAGCACCGCCTACATACCTCGCTCTGCTAATCCTGTTACCAGTGGCTGCTGCCAGTGGCGAT
AAGTCGTGTCTTACCGGGTTGGACTCAAGACGATAGTTACCGGATAAGGCGCAGCGGTCGGGCTGAACGG
GGGGTTCGTGCACACAGCCCAGCTTGGAGCGAACGACCTACACCGAACTGAGATACCTACAGCGTGAGCT
ATGAGAAAGCGCCACGCTTCCCGAAGGGAGAAAGGCGGACAGGTATCCGGTAAGCGGCAGGGTCGGAACA
GGAGAGCGCACGAGGGAGCTTCCAGGGGGAAACGCCTGGTATCTTTATAGTCCTGTCGGGTTTCGCCACC
TCTGACTTGAGCGTCGATTTTTGTGATGCTCGTCAGGGGGGCGGAGCCTATGGAAAAACGCCAGCAACGC
GGCCTTTTTACGGTTCCTGGCCTTTTGCTGGCCTTTTGCTCACATGTTCTTTCCTGCGTTATCCCCTGAT
TCTGTGGATAACCGTATTACCGCCTTTGAGTGAGCTGATACCGCTCGCCGCAGCCGAACGACCGAGCGCA
GCGAGTCAGTGAGCGAGGAAGCGGAAGAGCGCCCAATACGCAAACCGCCTCTCCCCGCGCGTTGGCCGAT
TCATTAATGCAGCTGGCACGACAGGTTTCCCGACTGGAAAGCGGGCAGTGAGCGCAACGCAATTAATGTG
AGTTAGCTCACTCATTAGGCACCCCAGGCTTTACACTTTATGCTTCCGGCTCGTATGTTGTGTGGAATTG
TGAGCGGATAACAATTTCACACAGGAAACAGCTATGACCATGATTACGCCAAGCGCGCAATTAACCCTCA
CTAAAGGGAACAAAAGCTGGAGCTGCAAGCTTAATGTAGTCTTATGCAATACTCTTGTAGTCTTGCAACA
TGGTAACGATGAGTTAGCAACATGCCTTACAAGGAGAGAAAAAGCACCGTGCATGCCGATTGGTGGAAGT
AAGGTGGTACGATCGTGCCTTATTAGGAAGGCAACAGACGGGTCTGACATGGATTGGACGAACCACTGAA
TTGCCGCATTGCAGAGATATTGTATTTAAGTGCCTAGCTCGATACATAAACGGGTCTCTCTGGTTAGACC
AGATCTGAGCCTGGGAGCTCTCTGGCTAACTAGGGAACCCACTGCTTAAGCCTCAATAAAGCTTGCCTTG
AGTGCTTCAAGTAGTGTGTGCCCGTCTGTTGTGTGACTCTGGTAACTAGAGATCCCTCAGACCCTTTTAG
TCAGTGTGGAAAATCTCTAGCAGTGGCGCCCGAACAGGGACTTGAAAGCGAAAGGGAAACCAGAGGAGCT
CTCTCGACGCAGGACTCGGCTTGCTGAAGCGCGCACGGCAAGAGGCGAGGGGCGGCGACTGGTGAGTACG
CCAAAAATTTTGACTAGCGGAGGCTAGAAGGAGAGAGATGGGTGCGAGAGCGTCAGTATTAAGCGGGGGA
GAATTAGATCGCGATGGGAAAAAATTCGGTTAAGGCCAGGGGGAAAGAAAAAATATAAATTAAAACATAT
AGTATGGGCAAGCAGGGAGCTAGAACGATTCGCAGTTAATCCTGGCCTGTTAGAAACATCAGAAGGCTGT
AGACAAATACTGGGACAGCTACAACCATCCCTTCAGACAGGATCAGAAGAACTTAGATCATTATATAATA
CAGTAGCAACCCTCTATTGTGTGCATCAAAGGATAGAGATAAAAGACACCAAGGAAGCTTTAGACAAGAT
AGAGGAAGAGCAAAACAAAAGTAAGACCACCGCACAGCAAGCGGCCGCTGATCTTCAGACCTGGAGGAGG
AGATATGAGGGACAATTGGAGAAGTGAATTATATAAATATAAAGTAGTAAAAATTGAACCATTAGGAGTA
GCACCCACCAAGGCAAAGAGAAGAGTGGTGCAGAGAGAAAAAAGAGCAGTGGGAATAGGAGCTTTGTTCC
TTGGGTTCTTGGGAGCAGCAGGAAGCACTATGGGCGCAGCGTCAATGACGCTGACGGTACAGGCCAGACA
ATTATTGTCTGGTATAGTGCAGCAGCAGAACAATTTGCTGAGGGCTATTGAGGCGCAACAGCATCTGTTG
CAACTCACAGTCTGGGGCATCAAGCAGCTCCAGGCAAGAATCCTGGCTGTGGAAAGATACCTAAAGGATC
AACAGCTCCTGGGGATTTGGGGTTGCTCTGGAAAACTCATTTGCACCACTGCTGTGCCTTGGAATGCTAG
TTGGAGTAATAAATCTCTGGAACAGATTTGGAATCACACGACCTGGATGGAGTGGGACAGAGAAATTAAC
AATTACACAAGCTTAATACACTCCTTAATTGAAGAATCGCAAAACCAGCAAGAAAAGAATGAACAAGAAT
TATTGGAATTAGATAAATGGGCAAGTTTGTGGAATTGGTTTAACATAACAAATTGGCTGTGGTATATAAA
ATTATTCATAATGATAGTAGGAGGCTTGGTAGGTTTAAGAATAGTTTTTGCTGTACTTTCTATAGTGAAT
AGAGTTAGGCAGGGATATTCACCATTATCGTTTCAGACCCACCTCCCAACCCCGAGGGGACCCAGAGAGG
GCCTATTTCCCATGATTCCTTCATATTTGCATATACGATACAAGGCTGTTAGAGAGATAATTAGAATTAA
TTTGACTGTAAACACAAAGATATTAGTACAAAATACGTGACGTAGAAAGTAATAATTTCTTGGGTAGTTT
GCAGTTTTAAAATTATGTTTTAAAATGGACTATCATATGCTTACCGTAACTTGAAAGTATTTCGATTTCT
TGGCTTTATATATCTTGTGGAAAGGACGAAACACCGGGGGATGTACCGAGTCAGTGGTTTTAGAGCTAGA
AATAGCAAGTTAAAATAAGGCTAGTCCGTTATCAACTTGAAAAAGTGGCACCGAGTCGGTGCTTTTTTAA
GCTTGGCGTAACTAGATCTTGAGACAAATGGCAGTATTCATCCACAATTTTAAAAGAAAAGGGGGGATTG
GGGGGTACAGTGCAGGGGAAAGAATAGTAGACATAATAGCAACAGACATACAAACTAAAGAATTACAAAA
ACAAATTACAAAAATTCAAAATTTTCGGGTTTATTACAGGGACAGCAGAGATCCACTTTGGCGCCGGCTC
GAGGGGG
Features (pLannotate 1.2.2; 29 found; start..end, strand, type, name):
     14..80      +  CDS            small t antigen (fragment): SV40 (simian virus 40) small t antigen
    106..317     +  promoter       EF-1α core promoter: core promoter for human elongation factor EF-1α
    318..1256    +  intron         EF-1α intron A: intron upstream of the start codon of human EF-1α
   1278..1877    +  CDS            PuroR (fragment): puromycin N-acetyltransferase; pac from Streptomyces; confers resistance to puromycin
   1893..2481    +  misc_feature   WPRE: woodchuck hepatitis virus posttranscriptional regulatory element
   2532..2551    +  misc_feature   cPPT/CTS (fragment): central polypurine tract and central termination sequence of HIV-1
   2553..2786    +  LTR            3' LTR (ΔU3): self-inactivating 3' long terminal repeat (LTR) from HIV-1
   2864..2985    +  polyA_signal   SV40 poly(A) signal: SV40 polyadenylation signal
   3025..3160    +  rep_origin     SV40 ori: SV40 origin of replication
   3181..3199    -  promoter       T7 promoter: promoter for bacteriophage T7 RNA polymerase
   3207..3362    +  CDS            lacZα (fragment): LacZα fragment of β-galactosidase; lacZ fragment
   3367..3795    +  rep_origin     f1 ori (sequence partly withheld): f1 bacteriophage origin of replication; arrow indicates direction of (+) strand synthesis
   3848..3952    +  promoter       AmpR promoter: bla
   3953..4813    +  CDS            AmpR: β-lactamase; bla; confers resistance to ampicillin, carbenicillin, and related antibiotics
   4984..5572    +  rep_origin     ori: high-copy-number ColE1/pMB1/pBR322/pUC origin of replication
   5755..5847    +  CDS            lacI (fragment): lac repressor; lacI; The lac repressor binds to the lac operator to inhibit transcription in E. coli. This inhibition can be relieved by adding lactose or isopropyl-β-D-thiogalactopyranoside (IPTG).
   5860..5881    +  protein_bind   CAP binding site: CAP binding activates transcription in the presence of cAMP. E. coli catabolite activator protein
   5896..5926    +  promoter       lac promoter: promoter for the E. coli lac operon
   5934..5950    +  protein_bind   lac operator: The lac repressor binds to the lac operator to inhibit transcription in E. coli. This inhibition can be relieved by adding lactose or isopropyl-β-D-thiogalactopyranoside (IPTG). lac repressor encoded by lacI
   5995..6013    +  promoter       T3 promoter: promoter for bacteriophage T3 RNA polymerase
   6041..6267    +  promoter       RSV promoter: Rous sarcoma virus enhancer/promoter
   6268..6448    +  LTR            5' LTR (truncated): truncated 5' long terminal repeat (LTR) from HIV-1
   6495..6620    +  misc_feature   HIV-1 Ψ: packaging signal of human immunodeficiency virus type 1
   6604..6967    +  CDS            HIV-1 gag (fragment): gag protein from human immunodeficiency virus 1; gag
   7113..7346    +  misc_feature   RRE: The Rev response element (RRE) of HIV-1 allows for Rev-dependent mRNA export from the nucleus to the cytoplasm.
   7723..7749    +  CDS            Rev (fragment): human immunodeficiency virus 1 (HIV-1) Rev protein; rev; enhances nuclear export of unspliced and incompletely spliced viral mRNAs
   7753..7993    +  promoter       U6 promoter: RNA polymerase III promoter for human U6 snRNA
   8023..8098    +  misc_RNA       gRNA scaffold: guide RNA scaffold for the Streptococcus pyogenes CRISPR/Cas9 system
   8154..8271    +  misc_feature   cPPT/CTS: central polypurine tract and central termination sequence of HIV-1
