[The description below was written by a language model from this plasmid's Addgene catalogue record and pLannotate feature annotations shown in this document.]
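Description:
PIP4K2C gRNA (BRDN0001144940) is a third-generation lentiviral guide RNA plasmid built on the lentiGuide-Puro backbone and designed to direct Streptococcus pyogenes Cas9 to the human PIP4K2C gene (also known as PIP5K2C). The guide was designed against several annotated PIP4K2C transcript variants. The plasmid is propagated in E. coli as a high-copy construct through a ColE1/pUC-type origin with ampicillin selection from the β-lactamase gene. The backbone also carries an f1 origin, an SV40 origin and poly(A) signal, and remnants of lac and phage promoter elements.

The transfer cassette begins with an RSV promoter fused to a truncated HIV-1 5' LTR, which makes genomic RNA production Tat-independent. This is followed by the Ψ packaging signal with a partial gag sequence and the Rev response element. The cassette ends in a ΔU3 self-inactivating 3' LTR. Within the proviral region, a human U6 RNA polymerase III promoter drives the PIP4K2C-targeting spacer joined to the SpCas9 gRNA scaffold. A cPPT/CTS element that aids nuclear import of the viral genome lies downstream of the scaffold. A separate EF-1α core promoter with its intron A expresses puromycin N-acetyltransferase, allowing selection of transduced mammalian cells, and a WPRE enhances transcript expression.

The plasmid does not encode Cas9, so it must be paired with a separate Cas9 vector or used in cells that already express the nuclease. It is an individual clone related to a human kinome gRNA library and comes from work on optimised sgRNA design. It is suited to knockout or loss-of-function studies of PIP4K2C in human cells.
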