Addgene plasmid #77684: PIP4K2C gRNA (BRDN0001144940)
Purpose: 3rd generation lentiviral gRNA plasmid targeting human PIP4K2C
Depositing lab: John Doench & David Root. Depositing organization: Broad Institute. Publication: Optimized sgRNA design to maximize activity and minimize off-target effects of CRISPR-Cas9. Doench JG, Fusi N, Sullender M, Hegde M, Vaimberg EW, Donovan KF, Smith I, Tothova Z, Wilen C, Orchard R, Virgin HW, Listgarten J, Root DE. Nat Biotechnol. 2016 Jan 18. doi: 10.1038/nbt.3437. PubMed 26780180.
Backbone
  Vector backbone: lentiGuide-Puro
  Backbone manufacturer: Zhang Lab (Addgene plasmid # 52963)
  Vector type: Mammalian Expression, Lentiviral, CRISPR
  Selectable markers: Puromycin
Growth in bacteria
  Bacterial resistance: Ampicillin, 100 μg/mL
  Growth temperature: 37°C
  Growth strain: DH5alpha
  Copy number: High Copy
Gene/Insert
  Gene/Insert name: PIP4K2C (alt names: PIP4K2C; NM_001146258.1)
  gRNA/shRNA sequence: GGGGATGTACCGAGTCAGTG
  Species: H. sapiens (human)
  Entrez Gene: PIP4K2C (a.k.a. PIP5K2C)
  Promoter: hU6
  Cloning method: Unknown
  Sequencing primers: 5′ U6-F; 3′ pS2-R
Terms and licenses: Academic/Nonprofit Terms; Industry Terms: Not Available to Industry
Depositor comments: The gRNA was designed to target the following Genbank reference sequence(s): NM_001146258.1,NM_001146259.1,NM_001146260.1,NM_024779.4. Note that this plasmid does NOT contain Cas9. It should be used in conjunction with lentiCas9-Blast (Addgene #52962) or otherwise with cell lines already expressing Cas9. Browse the full kinome gRNA library at http://www.addgene.org/pooled-library/broadgpp-human-kinome/ or visit http://www.broadinstitute.org/rnai/public/ for detailed protocols and information.
How to cite: PIP4K2C gRNA (BRDN0001144940) was a gift from John Doench & David Root (Addgene plasmid # 77684 ; http://n2t.net/addgene:77684 ; RRID:Addgene_77684)
