>Addgene plasmid #77684 | PIP4K2C gRNA (BRDN0001144940) | depositor partial sequence | sequence record 145144 | Target Sequence
GGGGATGTACCGAGTCAGTG
