>Addgene plasmid #77684 | PIP4K2C gRNA (BRDN0001144940) | addgene partial sequence | sequence record 188233 | hU6-F
CGTAGAAAGTAATAATTTCTTGGGTAGTTTGCAGTTTTAAAATTATGTTTTAAAATGGACTATCATATGC
TTACCGTAACTTGAAAGTATTTCGATTTCTTGGCTTTATATATCTTGTGGAAAGGACGAAACACCGGGGG
ATGTACCGAGTCAGTGGTTTTAGAGCTAGAAATAGCAAGTTAAAATAAGGCTAGTCCGTTATCAACTTGA
AAAAGTGGCACCGAGTCGGTGCTTTTTTAAGCTTGGCGTAACTAGATCTTGAGACAAATGGCAGTATTCA
TCCACAATTTTAAAAGAAAAGGGGGGATTGGGGGGTACAGTGCAGGGGAAAGAATAGTAGACATAATAGC
AACAGACATACAAACTAAAGAATTACAAAAACAAATTACAAAAATTCAAAATTTTCGGGTTTATTACAGG
GACAGCAGAGATCCACTTTGGCGCCGGCTCGAGGGGGCCCGGGTGCAAAGATGGATAAAGTTTTAAACAG
AGAGGAATCTTTGCAGCTAATGGACCTTCTAGGTCTTGAAAGGAGTGGGAATTGGCTCCGGTGCCCGTCA
GTGGGCAGAG
